Addgene plasmid #143405: TFORF0443
Purpose: Lentiviral vector for overexpressing transcription factor ORFs with unique 24-bp barcodes. Barcodes facilitate identification of transcription factors in pooled screens.
Depositing lab: Feng Zhang. Depositing organization: Broad Institute. Publication: A transcription factor atlas of directed differentiation. Joung J, Ma S, Tay T, Geiger-Schuller KR, Kirchgatterer PC, Verdine VK, Guo B, Arias-Garcia MA, Allen WE, Singh A, Kuksenko O, Abudayyeh OO, Gootenberg JS, Fu Z, Macrae RK, Buenrostro JD, Regev A, Zhang F. Cell. 2023 Jan 5;186(1):209-229.e26. doi: 10.1016/j.cell.2022.11.026. PubMed 36608654.
Backbone
  Vector backbone: pLX_TRC317
  Backbone manufacturer: Broad Institute Genetic Perturbation Platform
  Backbone size w/o insert (bp): 8264
  Vector type: Mammalian Expression, Lentiviral
  Selectable markers: Puromycin
Growth in bacteria
  Bacterial resistance: Ampicillin, 100 μg/mL
  Growth temperature: 37°C
  Growth strain: NEB Stable
  Copy number: High Copy
Gene/Insert
  Gene/Insert name: ZFX
  Species: H. sapiens (human)
  Insert size (bp): 1832
  Entrez Gene: ZFX (a.k.a. ZNF926)
  Promoter: EF1a
  Cloning method: Unknown
  Sequencing primers: 5′ GGGTGGAGACTGAAGTTAGGCCAG; 3′ CACATAGCGTAAAAGGAGCAACATAG
Terms and licenses: Academic/Nonprofit Terms; Industry Terms: Not Available to Industry
Depositor comments: NM_001178086,ENST00000539115 . The transcription factor ORF portion of this plasmid was synthesized by Genewiz. Please test multiple small colonies in case of plasmid recombination. To make this collection available in a timely manner, a portion of this collection was not fully sequenced by Addgene. If an Addgene verified full plasmid sequence is not available, please contact us prior to placing an order to request the full sequence.
How to cite: TFORF0443 was a gift from Feng Zhang (Addgene plasmid # 143405 ; http://n2t.net/addgene:143405 ; RRID:Addgene_143405)
