[The description below was written by a language model from this plasmid's Addgene catalogue record and pLannotate feature annotations shown in this document.]
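Description:
TFORF0443 is a third-generation-style, self-inactivating lentiviral expression plasmid built on the pLX_TRC317 backbone and carrying the human transcription factor ZFX (also known as ZNF926) as its insert. It belongs to a barcoded transcription factor ORF collection in which each ORF is paired with a unique 24-bp barcode, so that the factor delivered to a cell can be identified by sequencing in pooled overexpression screens. In bacteria the plasmid is maintained through a high-copy ColE1/pUC-type origin and ampicillin resistance (AmpR with its own promoter). An f1 origin and remnants of a lac/lacZα cloning region flanked by T7 and T3 promoters are also present in the backbone. The depositor notes that the plasmid can recombine, as is common for LTR-containing vectors.

The viral portion begins with an RSV promoter fused to a truncated HIV-1 5' LTR, which drives Tat-independent genomic RNA production in packaging cells. It is followed by the Ψ packaging signal with a partial gag sequence and the RRE for Rev-dependent nuclear export. An SV40 early promoter/origin drives puromycin N-acetyltransferase for selection of transduced mammalian cells, and a cPPT/CTS element aids nuclear import of the provirus. The EF-1α promoter then drives constitutive expression of the ZFX ORF. The annotation tool matched this ORF to the mouse Zfx protein by homology, whereas the catalogue lists the insert as human. The barcode is not annotated separately, and it may lie in the short region between the ORF and the WPRE, where a small fragment was called as U6 promoter. The WPRE enhances transcript stability and expression, and the ΔU3 3' LTR renders the integrated provirus self-inactivating. An SV40 poly(A) signal lies just downstream of the 3' LTR.
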