Features (pLannotate 1.2.2; 31 found; start..end, strand, type, name):
      5..231     +  promoter       RSV promoter: Rous sarcoma virus enhancer/promoter
    232..412     +  LTR            5' LTR (truncated): truncated 5' long terminal repeat (LTR) from HIV-1
    459..584     +  misc_feature   HIV-1 Ψ: packaging signal of human immunodeficiency virus type 1
    568..931     +  CDS            HIV-1 gag (fragment): gag protein from human immunodeficiency virus 1; gag
   1077..1310    +  misc_feature   RRE: The Rev response element (RRE) of HIV-1 allows for Rev-dependent mRNA export from the nucleus to the cytoplasm.
   1687..1713    +  CDS            Rev (fragment): human immunodeficiency virus 1 (HIV-1) Rev protein; rev; enhances nuclear export of unspliced and incompletely spliced viral mRNAs
   1720..1743    +  promoter       SV40 promoter (fragment): SV40 early promoter
   1744..1815    +  promoter       SV40 promoter (fragment): SV40 enhancer and early promoter
   1839..1974    +  rep_origin     SV40 ori: SV40 origin of replication
   2020..2616    +  CDS            PuroR (fragment): puromycin N-acetyltransferase; pac from Streptomyces; confers resistance to puromycin
   2665..2782    +  misc_feature   cPPT/CTS: central polypurine tract and central termination sequence of HIV-1
   2847..2913    +  CDS            small t antigen (fragment): SV40 (simian virus 40) small t antigen
   2920..4098    +  promoter       EF-1α promoter: strong constitutive promoter for human elongation factor EF-1α
   4115..5842    +  CDS            Zfx (fragment): ZFX_MOUSE - Experimental evidence at protein level: Swiss-Prot protein existence level 1. Probable transcriptional activator. From Mus musculus (Mouse).
   5858..5911    +  promoter       U6 promoter (fragment): RNA polymerase III promoter for human U6 snRNA
   5953..6541    +  misc_feature   WPRE: woodchuck hepatitis virus posttranscriptional regulatory element
   6592..6611    +  misc_feature   cPPT/CTS (fragment): central polypurine tract and central termination sequence of HIV-1
   6613..6846    +  LTR            3' LTR (ΔU3): self-inactivating 3' long terminal repeat (LTR) from HIV-1
   6924..7045    +  polyA_signal   SV40 poly(A) signal: SV40 polyadenylation signal
   7085..7220    +  rep_origin     SV40 ori: SV40 origin of replication
   7241..7259    -  promoter       T7 promoter: promoter for bacteriophage T7 RNA polymerase
   7267..7422    +  CDS            lacZα (fragment): LacZα fragment of β-galactosidase; lacZ fragment
   7427..7855    +  rep_origin     f1 ori (sequence partly withheld): f1 bacteriophage origin of replication; arrow indicates direction of (+) strand synthesis
   7908..8012    +  promoter       AmpR promoter: bla
   8013..8873    +  CDS            AmpR: β-lactamase; bla; confers resistance to ampicillin, carbenicillin, and related antibiotics
   9044..9632    +  rep_origin     ori: high-copy-number ColE1/pMB1/pBR322/pUC origin of replication
   9815..9907    +  CDS            lacI (fragment): lac repressor; lacI; The lac repressor binds to the lac operator to inhibit transcription in E. coli. This inhibition can be relieved by adding lactose or isopropyl-β-D-thiogalactopyranoside (IPTG).
   9920..9941    +  protein_bind   CAP binding site: CAP binding activates transcription in the presence of cAMP. E. coli catabolite activator protein
   9956..9986    +  promoter       lac promoter: promoter for the E. coli lac operon
   9994..10010   +  protein_bind   lac operator: The lac repressor binds to the lac operator to inhibit transcription in E. coli. This inhibition can be relieved by adding lactose or isopropyl-β-D-thiogalactopyranoside (IPTG). lac repressor encoded by lacI
  10055..10073   +  promoter       T3 promoter: promoter for bacteriophage T3 RNA polymerase
>Addgene plasmid #143405 | TFORF0443 | addgene full sequence | sequence record 397889 | Addgene NGS Result
TTAATGTAGTCTTATGCAATACTCTTGTAGTCTTGCAACATGGTAACGATGAGTTAGCAACATGCCTTAC
AAGGAGAGAAAAAGCACCGTGCATGCCGATTGGTGGAAGTAAGGTGGTACGATCGTGCCTTATTAGGAAG
GCAACAGACGGGTCTGACATGGATTGGACGAACCACTGAATTGCCGCATTGCAGAGATATTGTATTTAAG
TGCCTAGCTCGATACATAAACGGGTCTCTCTGGTTAGACCAGATCTGAGCCTGGGAGCTCTCTGGCTAAC
TAGGGAACCCACTGCTTAAGCCTCAATAAAGCTTGCCTTGAGTGCTTCAAGTAGTGTGTGCCCGTCTGTT
GTGTGACTCTGGTAACTAGAGATCCCTCAGACCCTTTTAGTCAGTGTGGAAAATCTCTAGCAGTGGCGCC
CGAACAGGGACTTGAAAGCGAAAGGGAAACCAGAGGAGCTCTCTCGACGCAGGACTCGGCTTGCTGAAGC
GCGCACGGCAAGAGGCGAGGGGCGGCGACTGGTGAGTACGCCAAAAATTTTGACTAGCGGAGGCTAGAAG
GAGAGAGATGGGTGCGAGAGCGTCAGTATTAAGCGGGGGAGAATTAGATCGCGATGGGAAAAAATTCGGT
TAAGGCCAGGGGGAAAGAAAAAATATAAATTAAAACATATAGTATGGGCAAGCAGGGAGCTAGAACGATT
CGCAGTTAATCCTGGCCTGTTAGAAACATCAGAAGGCTGTAGACAAATACTGGGACAGCTACAACCATCC
CTTCAGACAGGATCAGAAGAACTTAGATCATTATATAATACAGTAGCAACCCTCTATTGTGTGCATCAAA
GGATAGAGATAAAAGACACCAAGGAAGCTTTAGACAAGATAGAGGAAGAGCAAAACAAAAGTAAGACCAC
CGCACAGCAAGCGGCCGCTGATCTTCAGACCTGGAGGAGGAGATATGAGGGACAATTGGAGAAGTGAATT
ATATAAATATAAAGTAGTAAAAATTGAACCATTAGGAGTAGCACCCACCAAGGCAAAGAGAAGAGTGGTG
CAGAGAGAAAAAAGAGCAGTGGGAATAGGAGCTTTGTTCCTTGGGTTCTTGGGAGCAGCAGGAAGCACTA
TGGGCGCAGCGTCAATGACGCTGACGGTACAGGCCAGACAATTATTGTCTGGTATAGTGCAGCAGCAGAA
CAATTTGCTGAGGGCTATTGAGGCGCAACAGCATCTGTTGCAACTCACAGTCTGGGGCATCAAGCAGCTC
CAGGCAAGAATCCTGGCTGTGGAAAGATACCTAAAGGATCAACAGCTCCTGGGGATTTGGGGTTGCTCTG
GAAAACTCATTTGCACCACTGCTGTGCCTTGGAATGCTAGTTGGAGTAATAAATCTCTGGAACAGATTTG
GAATCACACGACCTGGATGGAGTGGGACAGAGAAATTAACAATTACACAAGCTTAATACACTCCTTAATT
GAAGAATCGCAAAACCAGCAAGAAAAGAATGAACAAGAATTATTGGAATTAGATAAATGGGCAAGTTTGT
GGAATTGGTTTAACATAACAAATTGGCTGTGGTATATAAAATTATTCATAATGATAGTAGGAGGCTTGGT
AGGTTTAAGAATAGTTTTTGCTGTACTTTCTATAGTGAATAGAGTTAGGCAGGGATATTCACCATTATCG
TTTCAGACCCACCTCCCAACCCCGAGGGGACCCATGCATTGCATCTCAATTAGTCAGCAACCAGGTGTGG
AAAGTCCCCAGGCTCCCCAGCAGGCAGAAGTATGCAAAGCATGCGTCTCAATTAGTCAGCAACCATAGTC
CCGCCCCTAACTCCGCCCATCCCGCCCCTAACTCCGCCCAGTTCCGCCCATTCTCCGCCCCATGGCTGAC
TAATTTTTTTTATTTATGCAGAGGCCGAGGCCGCCTCGGCCTCTGAGCTATTCCAGAAGTAGTGAGGAGG
CTTTTTTGGAGGCCTAGGCTTTTGCAAAAAGCTTTCTAGAGGTACCACCGGAGCTTACCATGACCGAGTA
CAAGCCCACGGTGCGCCTCGCCACCCGCGACGACGTCCCCAGGGCCGTACGCACCCTCGCCGCCGCGTTC
GCCGACTACCCCGCCACGCGCCACACCGTCGATCCGGACCGCCACATCGAGCGGGTCACCGAGCTGCAAG
AACTCTTCCTCACGCGCGTCGGGCTCGACATCGGCAAGGTGTGGGTCGCGGACGACGGCGCCGCCGTGGC
GGTCTGGACCACGCCGGAGAGCGTCGAAGCGGGGGCGGTGTTCGCCGAGATCGGCCCGCGCATGGCCGAG
TTGAGCGGTTCCCGGCTGGCCGCGCAGCAACAGATGGAAGGCCTCCTGGCGCCGCACCGGCCCAAGGAGC
CCGCGTGGTTCCTGGCCACCGTCGGCGTCTCGCCCGACCACCAGGGCAAGGGTCTGGGCAGCGCCGTCGT
GCTCCCCGGAGTGGAGGCGGCCGAGCGCGCCGGGGTGCCCGCCTTCCTGGAGACCTCCGCGCCCCGCAAC
CTCCCCTTCTACGAGCGGCTCGGCTTCACCGTCACCGCCGACGTCGAGGTGCCCGAAGGACCGCGCACCT
GGTGCATGACCCGCAAGCCCGGTGCCAGTTAACGAATTCTAGATCTTGAGACAAATGGCAGTATTCATCC
ACAATTTTAAAAGAAAAGGGGGGATTGGGGGGTACAGTGCAGGGGAAAGAATAGTAGACATAATAGCAAC
AGACATACAAACTAAAGAATTACAAAAACAAATTACAAAAATTCAAAATTTTCGGGTTTATTACAGGGAC
AGCAGAGATCCACTTTGGCGCCGGCTCGAGGCCTGCAGGTGCAAAGATGGATAAAGTTTTAAACAGAGAG
GAATCTTTGCAGCTAATGGACCTTCTAGGTCTTGAAAGGAGTGGGAATTGGCTCCGGTGCCCGTCAGTGG
GCAGAGCGCACATCGCCCACAGTCCCCGAGAAGTTGGGGGGAGGGGTCGGCAATTGAACCGGTGCCTAGA
GAAGGTGGCGCGGGGTAAACTGGGAAAGTGATGTCGTGTACTGGCTCCGCCTTTTTCCCGAGGGTGGGGG
AGAACCGTATATAAGTGCAGTAGTCGCCGTGAACGTTCTTTTTCGCAACGGGTTTGCCGCCAGAACACAG
GTAAGTGCCGTGTGTGGTTCCCGCGGGCCTGGCCTCTTTACGGGTTATGGCCCTTGCGTGCCTTGAATTA
CTTCCACCTGGCTGCAGTACGTGATTCTTGATCCCGAGCTTCGGGTTGGAAGTGGGTGGGAGAGTTCGAG
GCCTTGCGCTTAAGGAGCCCCTTCGCCTCGTGCTTGAGTTGAGGCCTGGCCTGGGCGCTGGGGCCGCCGC
GTGCGAATCTGGTGGCACCTTCGCGCCTGTCTCGCTGCTTTCGATAAGTCTCTAGCCATTTAAAATTTTT
GATGACCTGCTGCGACGCTTTTTTTCTGGCAAGATAGTCTTGTAAATGCGGGCCAAGATCTGCACACTGG
TATTTCGGTTTTTGGGGCCGCGGGCGGCGACGGGGCCCGTGCGTCCCAGCGCACATGTTCGGCGAGGCGG
GGCCTGCGAGCGCGGCCACCGAGAATCGGACGGGGGTAGTCTCAAGCTGGCCGGCCTGCTCTGGTGCCTG
GCCTCGCGCCGCCGTGTATCGCCCCGCCCTGGGCGGCAAGGCTGGCCCGGTCGGCACCAGTTGCGTGAGC
GGAAAGATGGCCGCTTCCCGGCCCTGCTGCAGGGAGCTCAAAATGGAGGACGCGGCGCTCGGGAGAGCGG
GCGGGTGAGTCACCCACACAAAGGAAAAGGGCCTTTCCGTCCTCAGCCGTCGCTTCATGTGACTCCACGG
AGTACCGGGCGCCGTCCAGGCACCTCGATTAGTTCTCGAGCTTTTGGAGTACGTCGTCTTTAGGTTGGGG
GGAGGGGTTTTATGCGATGGAGTTTCCCCACACTGAGTGGGTGGAGACTGAAGTTAGGCCAGCTTGGCAC
TTGATGTAATTCTCCTTGGAATTTGCCCTTTTTGAGTTTGGATCTTGGTTCATTCTCAAGCCTCAGACAG
TGGTTCAAAGTTTTTTTCTTCCATTTCAGGTGTCGTGAGGCTAGCACCGCCACCATGACCATGGACACAG
AGTCGGAAATTGATCCTTGTAAAGTGGATGGCACTTGCCCTGAGGTCATCAAGGTGTACATTTTTAAAGC
TGACCCTGGAGAAGATGACTTAGGTGGAACTGTAGACATTGTGGAGAGTGAGCCTGAGAATGATCATGGA
GTTGAACTGCTTGATCAGAACAGCAGTATTCGTGTTCCCAGGGAAAAGATGGTTTATATGACTGTCAATG
ACTCTCAGCCAGAAGATGAAGATTTAAATGTTGCTGAAATCGCTGACGAAGTTTATATGGAAGTGATCGT
AGGAGAGGAGGATGCTGCAGCAGCAGCGGCAGCCGCCGCCGTGCACGAGCAGCAAATGGATGACAATGAA
ATCAAAACCTTCATGCCGATTGCATGGGCAGCAGCTTATGGTAATAATTCTGATGGAATTGAAAACCGGA
ATGGCACTGCAAGTGCCCTCTTGCACATAGATGAGTCTGCTGGCCTCGGCAGACTGGCTAAACAAAAACC
AAAGAAAAGGAGAAGACCTGATTCCAGGCAGTACCAAACAGCAATAATTATTGGCCCTGATGGACATCCT
TTGACTGTCTATCCTTGCATGATTTGTGGGAAGAAGTTTAAGTCGAGAGGTTTTTTGAAAAGGCACATGA
AAAACCATCCCGAACACCTTGCCAAGAAGAAATACCGCTGTACTGACTGTGATTACACTACCAACAAGAA
GATAAGTTTACACAACCACCTGGAGAGCCACAAGCTGACCAGCAAGGCAGAGAAGGCCATTGAATGCGAT
GAGTGTGGGAAGCATTTCTCTCATGCAGGGGCTTTGTTTACTCACAAAATGGTGCATAAGGAAAAAGGAG
CCAACAAAATGCACAAGTGTAAATTCTGTGAATACGAGACAGCTGAACAAGGGTTATTGAATCGCCACCT
CTTGGCAGTCCACAGCAAGAACTTTCCTCATATTTGTGTGGAGTGTGGTAAGGGTTTTCGTCACCCGTCA
GAGCTCAAAAAGCACATGAGAATCCATACTGGGGAGAAGCCGTACCAATGCCAGTACTGCGAATATAGGT
CTGCAGACTCTTCTAACTTGAAAACGCATGTCAAAACTAAGCATAGTAAAGAGATGCCATTCAAGTGTGA
CATTTGTCTTCTGACTTTCTCGGATACCAAAGAGGTGCAGCAACATGCTCTTATCCACCAAGAAAGCAAA
ACACACCAGTGTTTGCATTGCGACCACAAGAGTTCGAACTCAAGTGATTTGAAACGACACATAATTTCAG
TTCACACGAAAGACTACCCCCATAAGTGTGACATGTGTGATAAAGGCTTTCACAGGCCTTCAGAACTCAA
GAAACACGTGGCTGCCCACAAGGGCAAAAAAATGCACCAGTGTAGACATTGTGACTTTAAGATTGCAGAT
CCATTTGTTCTAAGTCGCCATATTCTCTCAGTTCACACAAAGGATCTTCCATTTAGGTGCAAGAGATGTA
GAAAGGGATTTAGGCAACAGAGTGAGCTTAAAAAGCATATGAAGACACACAGTGGCAGGAAAGTGTATCA
GTGTGAGTACTGTGAGTATAGCACTACAGATGCCTCAGGCTTTAAACGGCACGTTATTTCCATTCACACG
AAAGACTATCCTCACCGGTGTGAGTACTGCAAGAAAGGCTTCCGAAGACCTTCAGAAAAGAACCAGCACA
TAATGCGACATCATAAAGAAGTTGGCCTGCCCTAGTAATGAACTAGTCCGTAACTTGAAAGTATTTCGAT
TTCTTGGCTTTATATATCTTGTGGAAAGGACGAGACTCGTCGCGAAGACATGCGGTAACGCGTTAAGTCG
ACAATCAACCTCTGGATTACAAAATTTGTGAAAGATTGACTGGTATTCTTAACTATGTTGCTCCTTTTAC
GCTATGTGGATACGCTGCTTTAATGCCTTTGTATCATGCTATTGCTTCCCGTATGGCTTTCATTTTCTCC
TCCTTGTATAAATCCTGGTTGCTGTCTCTTTATGAGGAGTTGTGGCCCGTTGTCAGGCAACGTGGCGTGG
TGTGCACTGTGTTTGCTGACGCAACCCCCACTGGTTGGGGCATTGCCACCACCTGTCAGCTCCTTTCCGG
GACTTTCGCTTTCCCCCTCCCTATTGCCACGGCGGAACTCATCGCCGCCTGCCTTGCCCGCTGCTGGACA
GGGGCTCGGCTGTTGGGCACTGACAATTCCGTGGTGTTGTCGGGGAAATCATCGTCCTTTCCTTGGCTGC
TCGCCTGTGTTGCCACCTGGATTCTGCGCGGGACGTCCTTCTGCTACGTCCCTTCGGCCCTCAATCCAGC
GGACCTTCCTTCCCGCGGCCTGCTGCCGGCTCTGCGGCCTCTTCCGCGTCTTCGCCTTCGCCCTCAGACG
AGTCGGATCTCCCTTTGGGCCGCCTCCCCGCGTCGACTTTAAGACCAATGACTTACAAGGCAGCTGTAGA
TCTTAGCCACTTTTTAAAAGAAAAGGGGGGACTGGAAGGGCTAATTCACTCCCAACGAAGACAAGATCTG
CTTTTTGCTTGTACTGGGTCTCTCTGGTTAGACCAGATCTGAGCCTGGGAGCTCTCTGGCTAACTAGGGA
ACCCACTGCTTAAGCCTCAATAAAGCTTGCCTTGAGTGCTTCAAGTAGTGTGTGCCCGTCTGTTGTGTGA
CTCTGGTAACTAGAGATCCCTCAGACCCTTTTAGTCAGTGTGGAAAATCTCTAGCAGTACGTATAGTAGT
TCATGTCATCTTATTATTCAGTATTTATAACTTGCAAAGAAATGAATATCAGAGAGTGAGAGGAACTTGT
TTATTGCAGCTTATAATGGTTACAAATAAAGCAATAGCATCACAAATTTCACAAATAAAGCATTTTTTTC
ACTGCATTCTAGTTGTGGTTTGTCCAAACTCATCAATGTATCTTATCATGTCTGGCTCTAGCTATCCCGC
CCCTAACTCCGCCCATCCCGCCCCTAACTCCGCCCAGTTCCGCCCATTCTCCGCCCCATGGCTGACTAAT
TTTTTTTATTTATGCAGAGGCCGAGGCCGCCTCGGCCTCTGAGCTATTCCAGAAGTAGTGAGGAGGCTTT
TTTGGAGGCCTAGGGACGTACCCAATTCGCCCTATAGTGAGTCGTATTACGCGCGCTCACTGGCCGTCGT
TTTACAACGTCGTGACTGGGAAAACCCTGGCGTTACCCAACTTAATCGCCTTGCAGCACATCCCCCTTTC
GCCAGCTGGCGTAATAGCGAAGAGGCCCGCACCGATCGCCCTTCCCAACAGTTGCGCAGCCTGAATGGCG
AATGGG
[124 nt withheld, positions 7427-7550]
C
[91 nt withheld, positions 7552-7642]
A
[49 nt withheld, positions 7644-7692]
CCTTTGACGTTGGAGTCCACGTTCTTT
[37 nt withheld, positions 7720-7756]
ACCCTATCTCGGTCTATTCTTTTGATTTATAAGGGATTTTGCCGATTTCGGCCTATTGGTTAAAAAATGA
GCTGATTTAACAAAAATTTAACGCGAATTTTAACAAAATATTAACGCTTACAATTTAGGTGGCACTTTTC
GGGGAAATGTGCGCGGAACCCCTATTTGTTTATTTTTCTAAATACATTCAAATATGTATCCGCTCATGAG
ACAATAACCCTGATAAATGCTTCAATAATATTGAAAAAGGAAGAGTATGAGTATTCAACATTTCCGTGTC
GCCCTTATTCCCTTTTTTGCGGCATTTTGCCTTCCTGTTTTTGCTCACCCAGAAACGCTGGTGAAAGTAA
AAGATGCTGAAGATCAGTTGGGTGCACGAGTGGGTTACATCGAACTGGATCTCAACAGCGGTAAGATCCT
TGAGAGTTTTCGCCCCGAAGAACGTTTTCCAATGATGAGCACTTTTAAAGTTCTGCTATGTGGCGCGGTA
TTATCCCGTATTGACGCCGGGCAAGAGCAACTCGGTCGCCGCATACACTATTCTCAGAATGACTTGGTTG
AGTACTCACCAGTCACAGAAAAGCATCTTACGGATGGCATGACAGTAAGAGAATTATGCAGTGCTGCCAT
AACCATGAGTGATAACACTGCGGCCAACTTACTTCTGACAACGATCGGAGGACCGAAGGAGCTAACCGCT
TTTTTGCACAACATGGGGGATCATGTAACTCGCCTTGATCGTTGGGAACCGGAGCTGAATGAAGCCATAC
CAAACGACGAGCGTGACACCACGATGCCTGTAGCAATGGCAACAACGTTGCGCAAACTATTAACTGGCGA
ACTACTTACTCTAGCTTCCCGGCAACAATTAATAGACTGGATGGAGGCGGATAAAGTTGCAGGACCACTT
CTGCGCTCGGCCCTTCCGGCTGGCTGGTTTATTGCTGATAAATCTGGAGCCGGTGAGCGTGGGTCTCGCG
GTATCATTGCAGCACTGGGGCCAGATGGTAAGCCCTCCCGTATCGTAGTTATCTACACGACGGGGAGTCA
GGCAACTATGGATGAACGAAATAGACAGATCGCTGAGATAGGTGCCTCACTGATTAAGCATTGGTAACTG
TCAGACCAAGTTTACTCATATATACTTTAGATTGATTTAAAACTTCATTTTTAATTTAAAAGGATCTAGG
TGAAGATCCTTTTTGATAATCTCATGACCAAAATCCCTTAACGTGAGTTTTCGTTCCACTGAGCGTCAGA
CCCCGTAGAAAAGATCAAAGGATCTTCTTGAGATCCTTTTTTTCTGCGCGTAATCTGCTGCTTGCAAACA
AAAAAACCACCGCTACCAGCGGTGGTTTGTTTGCCGGATCAAGAGCTACCAACTCTTTTTCCGAAGGTAA
CTGGCTTCAGCAGAGCGCAGATACCAAATACTGTTCTTCTAGTGTAGCCGTAGTTAGGCCACCACTTCAA
GAACTCTGTAGCACCGCCTACATACCTCGCTCTGCTAATCCTGTTACCAGTGGCTGCTGCCAGTGGCGAT
AAGTCGTGTCTTACCGGGTTGGACTCAAGACGATAGTTACCGGATAAGGCGCAGCGGTCGGGCTGAACGG
GGGGTTCGTGCACACAGCCCAGCTTGGAGCGAACGACCTACACCGAACTGAGATACCTACAGCGTGAGCT
ATGAGAAAGCGCCACGCTTCCCGAAGGGAGAAAGGCGGACAGGTATCCGGTAAGCGGCAGGGTCGGAACA
GGAGAGCGCACGAGGGAGCTTCCAGGGGGAAACGCCTGGTATCTTTATAGTCCTGTCGGGTTTCGCCACC
TCTGACTTGAGCGTCGATTTTTGTGATGCTCGTCAGGGGGGCGGAGCCTATGGAAAAACGCCAGCAACGC
GGCCTTTTTACGGTTCCTGGCCTTTTGCTGGCCTTTTGCTCACATGTTCTTTCCTGCGTTATCCCCTGAT
TCTGTGGATAACCGTATTACCGCCTTTGAGTGAGCTGATACCGCTCGCCGCAGCCGAACGACCGAGCGCA
GCGAGTCAGTGAGCGAGGAAGCGGAAGAGCGCCCAATACGCAAACCGCCTCTCCCCGCGCGTTGGCCGAT
TCATTAATGCAGCTGGCACGACAGGTTTCCCGACTGGAAAGCGGGCAGTGAGCGCAACGCAATTAATGTG
AGTTAGCTCACTCATTAGGCACCCCAGGCTTTACACTTTATGCTTCCGGCTCGTATGTTGTGTGGAATTG
TGAGCGGATAACAATTTCACACAGGAAACAGCTATGACCATGATTACGCCAAGCGCGCAATTAACCCTCA
CTAAAGGGAACAAAAGCTGGAGCTGCAAGC
