>Addgene plasmid #143405 | TFORF0443 | depositor partial sequence | sequence record 282353 | Insert
ACCGCCACCATGACCATGGACACAGAGTCGGAAATTGATCCTTGTAAAGTGGATGGCACTTGCCCTGAGG
TCATCAAGGTGTACATTTTTAAAGCTGACCCTGGAGAAGATGACTTAGGTGGAACTGTAGACATTGTGGA
GAGTGAGCCTGAGAATGATCATGGAGTTGAACTGCTTGATCAGAACAGCAGTATTCGTGTTCCCAGGGAA
AAGATGGTTTATATGACTGTCAATGACTCTCAGCCAGAAGATGAAGATTTAAATGTTGCTGAAATCGCTG
ACGAAGTTTATATGGAAGTGATCGTAGGAGAGGAGGATGCTGCAGCAGCAGCGGCAGCCGCCGCCGTGCA
CGAGCAGCAAATGGATGACAATGAAATCAAAACCTTCATGCCGATTGCATGGGCAGCAGCTTATGGTAAT
AATTCTGATGGAATTGAAAACCGGAATGGCACTGCAAGTGCCCTCTTGCACATAGATGAGTCTGCTGGCC
TCGGCAGACTGGCTAAACAAAAACCAAAGAAAAGGAGAAGACCTGATTCCAGGCAGTACCAAACAGCAAT
AATTATTGGCCCTGATGGACATCCTTTGACTGTCTATCCTTGCATGATTTGTGGGAAGAAGTTTAAGTCG
AGAGGTTTTTTGAAAAGGCACATGAAAAACCATCCCGAACACCTTGCCAAGAAGAAATACCGCTGTACTG
ACTGTGATTACACTACCAACAAGAAGATAAGTTTACACAACCACCTGGAGAGCCACAAGCTGACCAGCAA
GGCAGAGAAGGCCATTGAATGCGATGAGTGTGGGAAGCATTTCTCTCATGCAGGGGCTTTGTTTACTCAC
AAAATGGTGCATAAGGAAAAAGGAGCCAACAAAATGCACAAGTGTAAATTCTGTGAATACGAGACAGCTG
AACAAGGGTTATTGAATCGCCACCTCTTGGCAGTCCACAGCAAGAACTTTCCTCATATTTGTGTGGAGTG
TGGTAAGGGTTTTCGTCACCCGTCAGAGCTCAAAAAGCACATGAGAATCCATACTGGGGAGAAGCCGTAC
CAATGCCAGTACTGCGAATATAGGTCTGCAGACTCTTCTAACTTGAAAACGCATGTCAAAACTAAGCATA
GTAAAGAGATGCCATTCAAGTGTGACATTTGTCTTCTGACTTTCTCGGATACCAAAGAGGTGCAGCAACA
TGCTCTTATCCACCAAGAAAGCAAAACACACCAGTGTTTGCATTGCGACCACAAGAGTTCGAACTCAAGT
GATTTGAAACGACACATAATTTCAGTTCACACGAAAGACTACCCCCATAAGTGTGACATGTGTGATAAAG
GCTTTCACAGGCCTTCAGAACTCAAGAAACACGTGGCTGCCCACAAGGGCAAAAAAATGCACCAGTGTAG
ACATTGTGACTTTAAGATTGCAGATCCATTTGTTCTAAGTCGCCATATTCTCTCAGTTCACACAAAGGAT
CTTCCATTTAGGTGCAAGAGATGTAGAAAGGGATTTAGGCAACAGAGTGAGCTTAAAAAGCATATGAAGA
CACACAGTGGCAGGAAAGTGTATCAGTGTGAGTACTGTGAGTATAGCACTACAGATGCCTCAGGCTTTAA
ACGGCACGTTATTTCCATTCACACGAAAGACTATCCTCACCGGTGTGAGTACTGCAAGAAAGGCTTCCGA
AGACCTTCAGAAAAGAACCAGCACATAATGCGACATCATAAAGAAGTTGGCCTGCCCTAGTAATGAACTA
GTCCGTAACTTGAAAGTATTTCGATTTCTTGGCTTTATATATCTTGTGGAAAGGACGAGACTCGTCGCGA
AGACATGCGGTA
