>Addgene plasmid #143405 | TFORF0443 | depositor partial sequence | sequence record 282354 | Barcode
GACTCGTCGCGAAGACATGCGGTA
